Addgene plasmid #16296: pMIR-R/Tac1/SG
Depositing lab: Pranela Rameshwar. Publication: MicroRNAs regulate synthesis of the neurotransmitter substance P in human mesenchymal stem cell-derived neuronal cells. Greco SJ, Rameshwar P. Proc Natl Acad Sci U S A. 2007 Sep 25. 104(39):15484-9. 10.1073/pnas.0703037104 PubMed 17855557.
Backbone
  Vector backbone: pMIR-Report
  Backbone manufacturer: Ambion
  Backbone size w/o insert (bp): 6500
  Vector type: Mammalian Expression, Luciferase
  Selectable markers: Puromycin
Growth in bacteria
  Bacterial resistance: Ampicillin, 100 μg/mL
  Growth temperature: 37°C
  Growth strain: DH5alpha
  Copy number: High Copy
Gene/Insert
  Gene/Insert name: Tac1 3'UTR (alt names: Tac1; PPT-1, PPT-A)
  Species: H. sapiens (human)
  Insert size (bp): 534
  GenBank ID: NM_003182
  Entrez Gene: TAC1 (a.k.a. Hs.2563, NK2, NKNA, NPK, TAC2)
  Cloning method: Restriction Enzyme; 5′ cloning site HindIII (not destroyed); 3′ cloning site SacI (not destroyed)
  Sequencing primers: 5′ Luc-F; 3′ M13-F20
Terms and licenses: Academic/Nonprofit Terms; Industry Terms: Not Available to Industry
How to cite: pMIR-R/Tac1/SG was a gift from Pranela Rameshwar (Addgene plasmid # 16296 ; http://n2t.net/addgene:16296 ; RRID:Addgene_16296)
