[The description below was written by a language model from this plasmid's Addgene catalogue record.]
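Description:
pMIR-R/Tac1/SG is a mammalian luciferase reporter plasmid built on the commercial pMIR-Report backbone (about 6.5 kb without insert), a vector designed for testing microRNA-mediated regulation of candidate target sequences. It is maintained in E. coli as a high-copy plasmid under ampicillin selection, and the record lists puromycin as the selectable marker for mammalian cells. No feature table is provided, so the promoter driving the reporter, the polyadenylation signal and the origin of replication are not stated in the record.

The insert is a 534 bp fragment of the 3′ untranslated region of human TAC1 (also known as PPT-A or PPT-1), the preprotachykinin gene that encodes the neurotransmitter substance P. It was cloned between HindIII and SacI sites, both of which are retained. The use of a luciferase-directed forward sequencing primer is consistent with the fragment lying downstream of the luciferase coding sequence, so that it serves as the 3′UTR of the reporter transcript. In this arrangement, any microRNA that binds sites within the TAC1 3′UTR should reduce translation or stability of the luciferase message, giving a drop in light output relative to controls. The meaning of the "SG" suffix in the name is not explained in the record.

The associated publication concerns microRNA regulation of substance P synthesis in neuronal cells derived from human mesenchymal stem cells, which indicates that the construct was used to assay whether specific microRNAs act on the TAC1 3′UTR after transfection into mammalian cells.
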