>Addgene plasmid #16296 | pMIR-R/Tac1/SG | addgene partial sequence | sequence record 22663 | Luc-F 5'-CAGTCAAGTAACAACCGCGA-3'
ACTCGACGCAAGAAAAATCAGAGAGATCCTCATAAAGGCCAAGAAGGGCGGAAAGTCCAAATTGCTCGAG
TGATGAAAGCTGCGCACTAGTGAGGGAGCTCGAAAGAAGACGTTAATAAACTACCTAACATTATTTATTC
AGCTTCATTTGTGTCAATGGGCAATGACAGGTAAATTAAGACATGCACTATGAGGAATAATTATTTATTT
AATAACAATTGTTTGGGGTTGAAAATTCAAAAAGTGTTTATTTTTCATATTGTGCCAATATGTATTGTAA
ACATGTGTTTTAATTCCAATATGATGACTCCCTTAAAATAGAAATAAGTGGTTATTTCTCAACAAAGCAC
AGTGTTAAATGAAATTGTAAAACCTGTCAATGATACAGTCCCTAAAGAAAAAAAATCATTGCTTTGAAGC
AGTTGTGTCAGCTACTGCGGAAAAGGAAGGAAACTCCTGACAGTCTTGTGCTTTTCCTATTTGTTTTCAT
GGTGAAAATGTACTGAGATTTTGGTATTACACTGTATTTGTATCTCTGAAGCATGTTTCATGTTTTGTGA
CTATATAGAGATGTTTTTAAAAGTTTCAATGTGATTCTAATGTCTTCATTTCATTGTATGATGTGTTGTG
ATAGCAAGCTTAATAAAGGATCTTTTATTTTCATTGGATCTGTGTGTTGGTTTTTTGTATGCGGCCGCTA
GCTTGGCACTGGCCGTCGTT
